Addgene plasmid #60793: pIS1 mEPAS1
Purpose: Luciferase reporter to measure miR-155 mediated differential repression. Contains EPAS1 3' UTR and mutated miR-155 sites
Depositing lab: David Bartel. Depositing organization: Whitehead Institute for Biomedical Research. Publication: Global analyses of the effect of different cellular contexts on microRNA targeting. Nam JW, Rissland OS, Koppstein D, Abreu-Goodger C, Jan CH, Agarwal V, Yildirim MA, Rodriguez A, Bartel DP. Mol Cell. 2014 Mar 20;53(6):1031-43. doi: 10.1016/j.molcel.2014.02.013. Epub 2014 Mar 13. PubMed 24631284.
Backbone
  Vector backbone: pIS1
  Backbone manufacturer: Bartel lab (Addgene plasmid # 12179)
  Backbone size w/o insert (bp): 4085
  Vector type: Mammalian Expression, Luciferase
Growth in bacteria
  Bacterial resistance: Ampicillin, 100 μg/mL
  Growth temperature: 37°C
  Growth strain: DH5alpha
  Copy number: High Copy
Gene/Insert
  Gene/Insert name: EPAS1 3'UTR and mutated miR-155 binding site
  Species: H. sapiens (human)
  Mutation: mutated miR-155 binding site
  Entrez Gene: EPAS1 (a.k.a. ECYT4, HIF2A, HLF, MOP2, PASD2, bHLHe73)
  Promoter: thymidine kinase (HSV-TK promoter)
  Cloning method: Restriction Enzyme; 5′ cloning site XbaI (not destroyed); 3′ cloning site NotI (not destroyed)
  Sequencing primers: 5′ chim-int-F (5'-TCTTACTGACATCCACTTTGCC-3') to confirm luciferase; 3′ EBV-rev
Terms and licenses: Academic/Nonprofit Terms; Industry Terms: Not Available to Industry
How to cite: pIS1 mEPAS1 was a gift from David Bartel (Addgene plasmid # 60793 ; http://n2t.net/addgene:60793 ; RRID:Addgene_60793)
