[The description below was written by a language model from this plasmid's Addgene catalogue record and pLannotate feature annotations shown in this document.]
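Description:
pIS1 mEPAS1 is a mammalian expression luciferase reporter built on the pIS1 backbone, designed to test microRNA-mediated repression through a 3′ UTR. It is maintained in E. coli through a high-copy ColE1/pUC-type origin and selected with ampicillin via the β-lactamase gene and its own promoter. The annotated sequence is 4,566 nt long.

The reporter unit is driven by the herpes simplex virus thymidine kinase promoter, a relatively modest constitutive promoter in mammalian cells. It is followed by a chimeric β-globin/immunoglobulin intron, which generally improves transcript processing and expression, and by a T7 promoter that would permit in vitro transcription. Next comes the Renilla luciferase coding sequence, which spans the numbering origin of the circular record. Downstream of the luciferase, between retained XbaI and NotI sites, lies a human EPAS1 (HIF2A) 3′ UTR fragment in which the miR-155 binding site has been mutated. This insert is not annotated in the feature table but presumably falls in the unannotated stretch between the end of Rluc and the SV40 polyadenylation signal. The poly(A) signal and an adjacent fragment of SV40 large T antigen are annotated on the opposite strand from the reporter; the T antigen piece is most likely a remnant of the SV40 region that supplies the signal rather than a functional gene.

Because the miR-155 sites are disrupted, this plasmid is the site-mutant reporter, presumably used as a control against a version with intact sites. Comparing the two isolates the repression attributable to miR-155 pairing. The recorded purpose is to measure differential miR-155-mediated repression, in a study of how cellular context affects microRNA targeting.
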