Features (pLannotate 1.2.2; 9 found; start..end, strand, type, name):
   1445..1566    -  polyA_signal   SV40 poly(A) signal: SV40 polyadenylation signal
   1589..1657    -  CDS            large T antigen (fragment): large T antigen from SV40 (simian virus 40)
   1699..1803    +  promoter       AmpR promoter: bla
   1804..2664    +  CDS            AmpR: β-lactamase; bla; confers resistance to ampicillin, carbenicillin, and related antibiotics
   2835..3423    +  rep_origin     ori: high-copy-number ColE1/pMB1/pBR322/pUC origin of replication
   3498..4249    +  promoter       HSV TK promoter: herpes simplex virus thymidine kinase promoter
   4319..4451    +  intron         chimeric intron: chimera between introns from human β-globin and immunoglobulin heavy chain genes
   4496..4514    +  promoter       T7 promoter: promoter for bacteriophage T7 RNA polymerase
   4524..893     +  CDS            Rluc (across the origin): luciferase from the anthozoan coelenterate Renilla reniformis (sea pansy)
>Addgene plasmid #60793 | pIS1 mEPAS1 | depositor full sequence | sequence record 112560 | pIS1 mEPAS1 sequence 4566 bps
TAACTGGTCCGCAGTGGTGGGCCAGATGTAAACAAATGAATGTTCTTGATTCATTTATTAATTATTATGA
TTCAGAAAAACATGCAGAAAATGCTGTTATTTTTTTACATGGTAACGCGGCCTCTTCTTATTTATGGCGA
CATGTTGTGCCACATATTGAGCCAGTAGCGCGGTGTATTATACCAGACCTTATTGGTATGGGCAAATCAG
GCAAATCTGGTAATGGTTCTTATAGGTTACTTGATCATTACAAATATCTTACTGCATGGTTTGAACTTCT
TAATTTACCAAAGAAGATCATTTTTGTCGGCCATGATTGGGGTGCTTGTTTGGCATTTCATTATAGCTAT
GAGCATCAAGATAAGATCAAAGCAATAGTTCACGCTGAAAGTGTAGTAGATGTGATTGAATCATGGGATG
AATGGCCTGATATTGAAGAAGATATTGCGTTGATCAAATCTGAAGAAGGAGAAAAAATGGTTTTGGAGAA
TAACTTCTTCGTGGAAACCATGTTGCCATCAAAAATCATGAGAAAGTTAGAACCAGAAGAATTTGCAGCA
TATCTTGAACCATTCAAAGAGAAAGGTGAAGTTCGTCGTCCAACATTATCATGGCCTCGTGAAATCCCGT
TAGTAAAAGGTGGTAAACCTGACGTTGTACAAATTGTTAGGAATTATAATGCTTATCTACGTGCAAGTGA
TGATTTACCAAAAATGTTTATTGAATCGGACCCAGGATTCTTTTCCAATGCTATTGTTGAAGGTGCCAAG
AAGTTTCCTAATACTGAATTTGTCAAAGTAAAAGGTCTTCATTTTTCGCAAGAAGATGCACCTGATGAAA
TGGGAAAATATATCAAATCGTTCGTTGAGCGAGTTCTCAAAAATGAACAATAATTCTAGGAGCTCTATAC
CGGTCTCGATATCACTACTAGTGTTCTAGACTTTGCAACTCCCTGGGTAAGAGGGACGACACCTCTGGTT
TTTCAATACCAATTACATGGAACTTTTCTGTAATGGGTACAATGAAGAAGTTTCTAAAAACACACACAAA
GCACATTGGGCCAACTATTTAGTAAGCCCGGATAGACTTATTGCCAAAAACAAAAAATAGCTTTCAAAAG
AAATTTAAGTTCTATGAGAAATTCCTTAGTCATGGTGTTGCGTAAATCATATTTTAGCTGCACGACGTAA
CCCCACACAGGGTGGCAGAACTTGAAGGGTTACTGACGTGTAAATGCTGGTATTTGATTTCCTGTGTGTG
TTGCCCTGACGTAAAGGGCATTTTACCCTTGCAGTTTTACTAAAACACTGAAAAATATTCCAAGCTTCAT
ATTAACCCTACCTGTCAACGTAACGATTTCATGAACGTTATTATATTGTCGAATTCCTACTGACAACATT
ATAACTGTATGGGAGCTTAACGCGGCCGCTTCGAGCAGACATGATAAGATACATTGATGAGTTTGGACAA
ACCACAACTAGAATGCAGTGAAAAAAATGCTTTATTTGTGAAATTTGTGATGCTATTGCTTTATTTGTAA
CCATTATAAGCTGCAATAAACAAGTTAACAACAACAATTGCATTCATTTTATGTTTCAGGTTCAGGGGGA
GGTGTGGGAGGTTTTTTAAAGCAAGTAAAACCTCTACAAATGTGGTAAAATCGATAAGGATCCAGGTGGC
ACTTTTCGGGGAAATGTGCGCGGAACCCCTATTTGTTTATTTTTCTAAATACATTCAAATATGTATCCGC
TCATGAGACAATAACCCTGATAAATGCTTCAATAATATTGAAAAAGGAAGAGTATGAGTATTCAACATTT
CCGTGTCGCCCTTATTCCCTTTTTTGCGGCATTTTGCCTTCCTGTTTTTGCTCACCCAGAAACGCTGGTG
AAAGTAAAAGATGCTGAAGATCAGTTGGGTGCACGAGTGGGTTACATCGAACTGGATCTCAACAGCGGTA
AGATCCTTGAGAGTTTTCGCCCCGAAGAACGTTTTCCAATGATGAGCACTTTTAAAGTTCTGCTATGTGG
CGCGGTATTATCCCGTATTGACGCCGGGCAAGAGCAACTCGGTCGCCGCATACACTATTCTCAGAATGAC
TTGGTTGAGTACTCACCAGTCACAGAAAAGCATCTTACGGATGGCATGACAGTAAGAGAATTATGCAGTG
CTGCCATAACCATGAGTGATAACACTGCGGCCAACTTACTTCTGACAACGATCGGAGGACCGAAGGAGCT
AACCGCTTTTTTGCACAACATGGGGGATCATGTAACTCGCCTTGATCGTTGGGAACCGGAGCTGAATGAA
GCCATACCAAACGACGAGCGTGACACCACGATGCCTGTAGCAATGGCAACAACGTTGCGCAAACTATTAA
CTGGCGAACTACTTACTCTAGCTTCCCGGCAACAATTAATAGACTGGATGGAGGCGGATAAAGTTGCAGG
ACCACTTCTGCGCTCGGCCCTTCCGGCTGGCTGGTTTATTGCTGATAAATCTGGAGCCGGTGAGCGTGGG
TCTCGCGGTATCATTGCAGCACTGGGGCCAGATGGTAAGCCCTCCCGTATCGTAGTTATCTACACGACGG
GGAGTCAGGCAACTATGGATGAACGAAATAGACAGATCGCTGAGATAGGTGCCTCACTGATTAAGCATTG
GTAACTGTCAGACCAAGTTTACTCATATATACTTTAGATTGATTTAAAACTTCATTTTTAATTTAAAAGG
ATCTAGGTGAAGATCCTTTTTGATAATCTCATGACCAAAATCCCTTAACGTGAGTTTTCGTTCCACTGAG
CGTCAGACCCCGTAGAAAAGATCAAAGGATCTTCTTGAGATCCTTTTTTTCTGCGCGTAATCTGCTGCTT
GCAAACAAAAAAACCACCGCTACCAGCGGTGGTTTGTTTGCCGGATCAAGAGCTACCAACTCTTTTTCCG
AAGGTAACTGGCTTCAGCAGAGCGCAGATACCAAATACTGTTCTTCTAGTGTAGCCGTAGTTAGGCCACC
ACTTCAAGAACTCTGTAGCACCGCCTACATACCTCGCTCTGCTAATCCTGTTACCAGTGGCTGCTGCCAG
TGGCGATAAGTCGTGTCTTACCGGGTTGGACTCAAGACGATAGTTACCGGATAAGGCGCAGCGGTCGGGC
TGAACGGGGGGTTCGTGCACACAGCCCAGCTTGGAGCGAACGACCTACACCGAACTGAGATACCTACAGC
GTGAGCTATGAGAAAGCGCCACGCTTCCCGAAGGGAGAAAGGCGGACAGGTATCCGGTAAGCGGCAGGGT
CGGAACAGGAGAGCGCACGAGGGAGCTTCCAGGGGGAAACGCCTGGTATCTTTATAGTCCTGTCGGGTTT
CGCCACCTCTGACTTGAGCGTCGATTTTTGTGATGCTCGTCAGGGGGGCGGAGCCTATGGAAAAACGCCA
GCAACGCGGCCTTTTTACGGTTCCTGGCCTTTTGCTGGCCTTTTGCTCACATGGCTCGACAGATCTAAAT
GAGTCTTCGGACCTCGCGGGGGCCGCTTAAGCGGTGGTTAGGGTTTGTCTGACGCGGGGGGAGGGGGAAG
GAACGAAACACTCTCATTCGGAGGCGGCTCGGGGTTTGGTCTTGGTGGCCACGGGCACGCAGAAGAGCGC
CGCGATCCTCTTAAGCACCCCCCCGCCCTCCGTGGAGGCGGGGGTTTGGTCGGCGGGTGGTAACTGGCGG
GCCGCTGACTCGGGCGGGTCGCGCGCCCCAGAGTGTGACCTTTTCGGTCTGCTCGCAGACCCCCGGGCGG
CGCCGCCGCGGCGGCGACGGGCTCGCTGGGTCCTAGGCTCCATGGGGACCGTATACGTGGACAGGCTCTG
GAGCATCCGCACGACTGCGGTGATATTACCGGAGACCTTCTGCGGGACGAGCCGGGTCACGCGGCTGACG
CGGAGCGTCCGTTGGGCGACAAACACCAGGACGGGGCACAGGTACACTATCTTGTCACCCGGAGGCGCGA
GGGACTGCAGGAGCTTCAGGGAGTGGCGCAGCTGCTTCATCCCCGTGGCCCGTTGCTCGCGTTTGCTGGC
GGTGTCCCCGGAAGAAATATATTTGCATGTCTTTAGTTCTATGATGACACAAACCCCGCCCAGCGTCTTG
TCATTGGCGAATTCGAACACGCAGATGCAGTCGGGGCGGCGCGGTCCCAGGTCCACTTCGCATATTAAGG
TGACGCGTGTGGCCTCGAACACCGAGCGACCCTGCAGCGACCCGCTTAAAAGCTTGATTCTTCTGACACA
ACAGTCTCGAACTTAAGCTGCAGAAGTTGGTCGTGAGGCACTGGGCAGGTAAGTATCAAGGTTACAAGAC
AGGTTTAAGGAGACCAATAGAAACTGGGCTTGTCGAGACAGAGAAGACTCTTGCGTTTCTGATAGGCACC
TATTGGTCTTACTGACATCCACTTTGCCTTTCTCTCCACAGGTGTCCACTCCCAGTTCAATTACAGCTCT
TAAGGCTAGAGTACTTAATACGACTCACTATAGGCTAGCCACCATGACTTCGAAAGTTTATGATCCAGAA
CAAAGGAAACGGATGA
