>Addgene plasmid #60793 | pIS1 mEPAS1 | addgene partial sequence | sequence record 98370 | Rluc-F 5'-ccaggattcttttccaatgc-3'
AAGTAAAAGGTCTTCATTTTTCGCAAGAAGATGCACCTGATGAAATGGGAAAATATATCAAATCGTTCGT
TGAGCGAGTTCTCAAAAATGAACAATAATTCTAGGAGCTCTATACCGGTCTCGATATCACTACTAGTGTT
CTAGACTTTGCAACTCCCTGGGTAAGAGGGACGACACCTCTGGTTTTTCAATACCAATTACATGGAACTT
TTCTGTAATGGGTACAATGAAGAAGTTTCTAAAAACACACACAAAGCACATTGGGCCAACTATTTAGTAA
GCCCGGATAGACTTATTGCCAAAAACAAAAAATAGCTTTCAAAAGAAATTTAAGTTCTATGAGAAATTCC
TTAGTCATGGTGTTGCGTAAATCATATTTTAGCTGCACGACGTAACCCCACACAGGGTGGCAGAACTTGA
AGGGTTACTGACGTGTAAATGCTGGTATTTGATTTCCTGTGTGTGTTGCCCTGACGTAAAGGGCATTTTA
CCCTTGCAGTTTTACTAAAACACTGAAAAATATTCCAAGCTTCATATTAACCCTACCTGTCAACGTAACG
ATTTCATGAACGTTATTATATTGTCGAATTCCTACTGACAACATTATAACTGTATGGGAGCTTAACGCGG
CCGCTTCGAGCAGACATGATAAGATACATTGATGAGTTTGGACAAACCACAACTAGAATGCAGTGAAAA
