>Addgene plasmid #60793 | pIS1 mEPAS1 | addgene partial sequence | sequence record 98471 | EBV-rev 5'-GTGGTTTGTCCAAACTCATC-3'
CGGCCGCGTTAAGCTCCCATACAGTTATAATGTTGTCAGTAGGAATTCGACAATATAATAACGTTCATGA
AATCGTTACGTTGACAGGTAGGGTTAATATGAAGCTTGGAATATTTTTCAGTGTTTTAGTAAAACTGCAA
GGGTAAAATGCCCTTTACGTCAGGGCAACACACACAGGAAATCAAATACCAGCATTTACACGTCAGTAAC
CCTTCAAGTTCTGCCACCCTGTGTGGGGTTACGTCGTGCAGCTAAAATATGATTTACGCAACACCATGAC
TAAGGAATTTCTCATAGAACTTAAATTTCTTTTGAAAGCTATTTTTTGTTTTTGGCAATAAGTCTATCCG
GGCTTACTAAATAGTTGGCCCAATGTGCTTTGTGTGTGTTTTTAGAAACTTCTTCATTGTACCCATTACA
GAAAAGTTCCATGTAATTGGTATTGAAAAACCAGAGGTGTCGTCCCTCTTACCCAGGGAGTTGCAAAGTC
TAGAACACTAGTAGTGATATCGAGACCGGTATAGAGCTCCTAGAATTATTGTTCATTTTTGAGAACTCGC
TCAACGAACGATTTGATATATTTTCCCATTTCATCAGGTGCATCTTCTTGCGAAAAATGAAGACCTTTTA
CTTTGACAAATTCAGTATTAGGAAACTTCTTGGCACCTTCAACAATAGCATTGGAAAAGAATCCTGGGTC
CGATTCAATAAACATTT
